>Addgene plasmid #27205 | mdka (midkine-related growth factor)_R (OZ528) | addgene partial sequence | sequence record 33608 | 27205 with OK.61 (5' GGGTAGTACGATGACGGAACCTGTC 3')
GGAATCATTGTGCAAAGGCCCTGAGAAAAATCCAAGCTTTGGCGGCCGCTGACTACAAAGACGATGATGA
CAAATCTAGACCCGGGGAGCGCCCCTTCCAGTGTCGCATTTGCATGCGGAACTTTTCGACGCCGAGCAAG
CTTGACAGGCATACCCGTACTCATACCGGTGAAAAACCGTTTCAGTGTCGGATCTGTATGCGAAATTTCT
CCCTCCCCCACCACTTGCAGAGGCATCTACGTACGCACACCGGCGAGAGGCCATTCCAATGCCGAATATG
CATGCGCAACTTCAGTCTCAAGCACGACCTGCGGAGGCACCTAAAAACCCACCTGAGGGGATCCTCTGCA
CAGTAGTAACTAGAGACTAGAAAAAGGCCGACAAGTCCCGCTCCGCTGAAGATCCTGGCGTAATAGCGAA
GAGGCCCGCACCGATCGCCCTTCCCAACAGTTGCGCAGCCTGAATGGCGAATGGG
[124 nt withheld, positions 476-599]
C
[91 nt withheld, positions 601-691]
AGGGTGATGGTTCACGT
