[The description below was written by a language model from this plasmid's Addgene catalogue record.]
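Description:
mdka (midkine-related growth factor)_R (OZ528) is a low-copy bacterial plasmid built on the 5.5 kb MG414 backbone and catalogued as a zebrafish targeting reagent. It is selected with kanamycin and is meant to be maintained in a strain carrying the lacIq allele of the lac repressor, such as XL1 Blue. This requirement suggests that the insert is under lac-repressible control, although the record does not name the promoter, the origin of replication or any fusion partner. No feature table is provided, so the backbone elements cannot be described further.

The payload is a 270 bp insert encoding an engineered zinc finger array, cloned between XbaI and BamHI sites that both remain intact, so the array can be excised and moved. It was produced by the OPEN (oligomerized pool engineering) selection approach and recognises a 9 bp half-site, the "right" half of a full nuclease target in the zebrafish mdka gene. The plasmid contains no mdka sequence.

In a bacterial two-hybrid assay the array gave 3.75-fold activation on its intended site, but it had not been tested for nuclease activity at the genomic locus. The plasmid serves only as a source of the DNA-binding domain. To generate targeted mutations, the array must be subcloned into a zinc finger nuclease expression vector so that it is fused to the FokI cleavage domain. It must then be paired with the complementary left-half construct (OZ527), because FokI has to dimerise across the two half-sites to cut.
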