Addgene plasmid #27205: mdka (midkine-related growth factor)_R (OZ528)
Depositing lab: Keith Joung. Depositing organization: Massachusetts General Hospital. Publication: Rapid "open-source" engineering of customized zinc-finger nucleases for highly efficient gene modification. Maeder ML, Thibodeau-Beganny S, Osiak A, Wright DA, Anthony RM, Eichtinger M, Jiang T, Foley JE, Winfrey RJ, Townsend JA, Unger-Wallace E, Sander JD, Muller-Lerch F, Fu F, Pearlberg J, Goebel C, Dassie JP, Pruett-Miller SM, Porteus MH, Sgroi DC, Iafrate AJ, Dobbs D, McCray PB, Cathomen T, Voytas DF, Joung JK. Mol Cell. 2008 Jul 25. 31(2):294-301. 10.1016/j.molcel.2008.06.016 PubMed 18657511.
Backbone
  Vector backbone: MG414
  Backbone size w/o insert (bp): 5493
  Vector type: Zebrafish Targeting
Growth in bacteria
  Bacterial resistance: Kanamycin, 50 μg/mL
  Growth temperature: 37°C
  Growth strain: XL1 Blue
  Growth instructions: Requires a bacterial strain such as XL1 Blue, that expresses the lacIq allele of lac repressor
  Copy number: Low Copy
Gene/Insert
  Gene/Insert name: Zinc finger array targeting mdka (alt names: midkine-related growth factor; OZ528)
  Species: D. rerio (zebrafish)
  Insert size (bp): 270
  GenBank ID: ENSDARG00000036036
  Entrez Gene: mdka (a.k.a. fb05b02, fc32h11, mdk1, plei1, wu:fb05b02, wu:fc32h11, zgc:86655)
  Cloning method: Restriction Enzyme; 5′ cloning site XbaI (not destroyed); 3′ cloning site BamHI (not destroyed)
  Sequencing primers: 5′ OK.61 GGGTAGTACGATGACGGAACCTGTC
Terms and licenses: Academic/Nonprofit Terms; Industry Terms: Not Available to Industry
Depositor comments: This plasmid encodes a zinc finger array targeting half of a target sequence in the zebrafish gene mdka (see below). Please note that this plasmid does NOT contain the mdka sequence. Users must order the complementary plasmid mdka (midkine-related growth factor)_L (OZ527) [Addgene plasmid 27204] in order to create a zinc finger nuclease (ZFN) pair to introduce targeted mutations into this specific zebrafish gene. Users will also need to clone the zinc finger (ZF) insert of this plasmid into a zinc finger nuclease (ZFN) vector to express a FOKI fusion product. Examples of possible ZFN expression vectors that can be used are: pST1374 (Addgene plasmid 13426), pMLM290 (Addgene plasmid 21872), pMLM292 (Addgene plasmid 21873), pMLM800 (Addgene plasmid 27202) and pMLM802 (Addgene plasmid 27203). This zinc finger array was tested for binding activity to the sequence 5'-GCTGGTGGC-3' in a bacterial two hybrid assay, and resulted in 3.75 fold activation. However, this array has not yet been tested for activity as a zinc finger nuclease (i.e. for its ability to induce mutations at the intended locus). Scientists using this zinc finger array in a publication should notify and acknowledge NIH grant number R01 GM088040 in the publication. Other Articles: "Oligomerized pool engineering (OPEN): an 'open-source' protocol for making customized zinc-finger arrays." Maeder ML et al. (Nat Protoc. 2009 Sept 17. 4(10):1471-1501. Pubmed ID: 19798082 "Targeted mutagenesis in zebrafish using customized zinc-finger nucleases." Foley JE et al. (Nat Protoc. 2009 Dec 3. 4(12):1855-1867. Pubmed ID: 20010934
How to cite: mdka (midkine-related growth factor)_R (OZ528) was a gift from Keith Joung (Addgene plasmid # 27205 ; http://n2t.net/addgene:27205 ; RRID:Addgene_27205)
